Addgene plasmid #62778: mEos4b-Patched1-N-18
Purpose: Localization: Cilium, N1 Cloning Vector, Excitation:505 / 569, Emission:516 / 581
Depositing lab: Michael Davidson & Loren Looger. Depositing organization: Florida State University, Tallahassee.
Backbone
  Vector backbone: N1 Cloning Vector
  Vector type: Mammalian Expression
  Selectable markers: Neomycin (select with G418)
Growth in bacteria
  Bacterial resistance: Kanamycin, 50 μg/mL
  Growth temperature: 37°C
  Growth strain: DH5alpha
  Copy number: High Copy
Gene/Insert
  Gene/Insert name: Patched1 (alt name: Patched homolog 1)
  Species: M. musculus (mouse)
  Mutation: none
  Promoter: CMV
  Tag / fusion protein: mEos4b (C terminal on backbone)
  Cloning method: Unknown
  Sequencing primers: 5′ CMV-F; 3′ SV40pA-R
Terms and licenses: Academic/Nonprofit Terms; Industry Terms
How to cite: mEos4b-Patched1-N-18 was a gift from Michael Davidson & Loren Looger (Addgene plasmid # 62778 ; http://n2t.net/addgene:62778 ; RRID:Addgene_62778)
