[The description below was written by a language model from this plasmid's Addgene catalogue record.]
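Description:
mEos4b-Patched1-N-18 is a mammalian expression plasmid built on an N1-type cloning vector, a backbone format in which the gene of interest is placed upstream of a fluorescent protein so that the fluorophore is fused to the C terminus of the insert. It is maintained as a high-copy plasmid in E. coli under kanamycin selection, and it carries a neomycin resistance marker that allows G418 selection of transfected mammalian cells. No feature table accompanies the record, so the specific origins of replication and the promoters driving the resistance cassette are not stated. The use of an SV40 polyA reverse sequencing primer suggests that an SV40 polyadenylation signal lies downstream of the fusion.

The payload is unmutated mouse Patched1 (Patched homolog 1), expressed from the CMV promoter for strong constitutive expression in mammalian cells and tagged at its C terminus with mEos4b. Patched1 is the multi-pass membrane receptor of the Hedgehog signalling pathway, and the record lists the cilium as the fusion's expected localization. mEos4b is a monomeric green-to-red photoconvertible fluorescent protein. The two recorded excitation/emission pairs, 505/516 nm and 569/581 nm, correspond to its green and photoconverted red states. The "18" in the name probably denotes the length of the linker between the two proteins, but the record does not confirm this.

The construct serves as a ciliary marker for live or fixed-cell fluorescence imaging. Photoconversion also makes it suited to tracking selected protein pools and to single-molecule localization microscopy such as PALM.
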