>Addgene plasmid #62778 | mEos4b-Patched1-N-18 | depositor partial sequence | sequence record 103372 | CMV-F
GCGTGCTAGTGACGTCAGATCCGCTAGCACCGCCATGGCCTCGGCTGGTAACGCCGCCGGGGCCCTGGGC
AGGCAGGCCGGCGGCGGGAGGCGCAGACGGACCGGGGGACCGCACCGCGCCGCGCCGGACCGGGACTATC
TGCACCGGCCCAGCTACTGCGACGCCGCCTTCGCTCTGGAGCAGATTTCCAAGGGGAAGGCTACTGGCCG
GAAAGCGCCGCTGTGGCTGAGAGCGAAGTTTCAGAGACTCTTATTTAAACTGGGTTGTTACATTCAAAAG
AACTGCGGCAAGTTTTTGGTTGTGGGTCTCCTCATATTTGGGGCCTTCGCTGTGGGATTAAAGGCAGCTA
ATCTCGAGACCAACGTGGAGGAGCTGTGGGTGGAAGTTGGTGGACGAGTGAGTCGAGAATTAAATTATAC
CCGTCAGAAGATAGGAGAAGAGGCTATGTTTAATCCTCAACTCATGATACAGACTCCAAAAGAAGAAGGC
GCTAATGTTCTGACCACAGAGGCTCTCCTGCAACACCTGGACTCAGCACTCCAGGCCAGTCGTGTGCACG
TCTACATGTATAACAGGCAATGGAAGTTGGAACATTTGTGCTACAAATCAGGGGAACTTATCACGGAGAC
AGGTTACATGGATCAGATAATAGAATACCTTTACCCTTGCTTAATCATTACACCTTTGGACTGCTTCTGG
GAAGGGGCAAAGCTACAGTCCGGGACAGCATACCTCCTAGGTAAGCCTCCTTTACGGTGGACAAACTTTG
ACCCCTTGGAATTCCTAGAAGAGTTAAAGAAAATAAACTACCAAGTGGACAGCTGGGAGGAAATGCTGAA
TAAAGCCGAAGTTGGCCATGGGTACATGGACCGGCCTTGCCTCAACCCAGCCGACCCAGATTGCCCTGCC
ACAGCCCCTAACAAAAATTCAACCAAACCTCTTGATGTGGCCCTTGTTTTGAATGGTGGATGTCAAGGTT
TATCCAGGAGTATATGCATTGGCAGGAGAGTGATTGTGGGTGGTACCGTCAGATGCCACTGGAAACTGTC
AGCGCTCACGCCTGCAAACATGTTCAGTATGACTCCAGCAATGTATGACACTTCAGGGCTACGACTATGT
CTCTCCACATCACTGATGAAGAAGGCAGCTGCCATCTGAGCTGCGAGACCTACTGGAGTGGTCATCAGTT
CGCCAATCATAGGCTCCTCAACGACTGACACTTCTAAACCTCTCGGAGT
