>Addgene plasmid #62778 | mEos4b-Patched1-N-18 | depositor partial sequence | sequence record 103373 | SV40-R
AGCGCCCCACCTGATTCAGGTCCTGTCCTGAACGCAAGGCAGACGCTGAGATCCCTAGGAAGCTTGCGCA
ACCCTTACAGACCGGCAGAGACGCTTGATCTACTGAGGCATCTGCCTAGCATAGACGTCAGACCCCGTGG
GCCCGTCTCACACCTCGACCCACGTCCACGCATGGGCAGCTCTGTGCCCAGCTACTGCAGCCCATCACAC
TGTGACGGCTCTGCTTCGGTGACTGTTGCTGTGCATCCCCCGCCTGGACCTGGGCGCAACCCCCGAGGGG
GCCCTGTCCAGGCTATGAGAGCTACCTGAGACTGATCACGGGGTATTTGAGGATCCTCATGTGCCTTTTC
ATGTCAGGTGTGAGAGGAGGGACTCAAAGGTGGAGGTCATAGAGCTACAGGACGTGGAATGTGAGGAGAG
GCCGTGGGGGAGCAGCTCCAACGGGAGAGGCAGCGGGAGTGGCAGTCGCGGAGGCAGTGGTGGACCGGTC
GCCACCATGGTGAGTGCGATTAAGCCAGACATGAGGATCAAACTCCGTATGGAAGGCAACGTAAACGGGC
ACCACTTTGTGATCGACGGAGATGGTACAGGCAAGCCTTATGAGGGAAAACAGACCATGGATCTTGAAGT
CAAAGAGGGCGGACCTCTGCCTTTTGCCTTTGATATCCTGACCACTGCATTCCATTACGGCAACAGGGTA
TTCGTGAAATATCCAGACAACATACAAGACTATTTTAAGCAGTCGTTTCCTAAGGGGTATTCGTGGGAAC
GAAGCTTGACTTTCGAAGACGGGGGCATTTGCAATGCCAGAAACGACATAACAATGGAAGGGGACACTTT
CTATAATAAAGTTCGATTTTATGGTACCAACTTTCCCGCCAATGGTCCAGTTATGCAGAAGAAGACGCTG
AAATGGGAGCCCTCCACTGAGAAAATGTATGTGCGTGATGGAGTGCTGACGGGTGATATTGAGATGGCTT
TGTTGCTTGAAGGAAATGCCCATTACCGATGTGACTTCAGAACTACTTACAAAGCTAAGGAGAAGGGTGT
CAAGTTACCAGGCGCCCACTTTGTGGACCACGCCATTGAGATTTTAAGCCATGACAAAGATTACAACAAG
GTTAAGCTGTATGAGCATGCTGTTGCTCATTCTGGATTGCCTGACAATGCCAGACGATAAGCGGCCGCGA
CTCTAGATCATAATCAGCCATACCACATTGTAGAAGAGGCCC
