>Addgene plasmid #62778 | mEos4b-Patched1-N-18 | addgene partial sequence | sequence record 147113 | AllEos-R 5'-GTACCATCTCCGTCGATCAC-3'
TACGGAGTTTGATCCTCATGTCTGGCTTAATCGCACTCACCATGGTGGCGACCGGTCCACCACTGCCTCC
GCGACTGCCACTCCCGCTGCCTCTCCCGTTGGAGCTGCTCCCCCACGGCCTCTCCTCACATTCCACGTCC
TGTAGCTCTATGACCTCCACCTTTGAGTCCCTCCTCTCACACCTGACATGAAAAGGCACATGAGGATCCT
CAAATACCCCGTGATCAGTCTCAGGGTAGCTCTCATAGCCTGGACAGGGCCCCCCTCGGGGGTTGCGCCC
AGGTCCAGGCGGGGGATGCACAGCAACAGTCACCGAAGCAGAAGCCGTCACAGTGGTGATGGGCTGGCAG
TAGCTGGGCACAGAGCTGCCCATGGCGGTGGACGTTGGGTTCCGAGGGTTGTGAGAACGGGCCCCACGGG
GCCCTGAGCGGTCCCTATTGCTAGGGCCAGAATGCCCTTCAGTAGAAATTTCAAAAGCGTCTCTGCGCGG
TCTGTAGGGGGGTGGCCGCAAGCCTTCTCTAGGGGGATCCCTTCGAGGCTGCTGGCCTTGCCGTCCAGGG
GACAAGGAGCCAGAGTCCAGGTGGGGCTGTTGCCGAGGGGTCAAGGGAGGCTGATGTCTGGAGTCCGGAT
GGACCACAGTGGACCGGGCAAAGACAGGGTTTTCTGTGGCTTCCACAATCACTTGGTGGGCAGGGCCTCC
GGCACCCTGCTGTGCTTCGTATTGCCTGAGCTCCTCACTGATGCC
